>Addgene plasmid #127229 | pMM112 | addgene full sequence | sequence record 254519 | Addgene NGS Result
TGAGACTTTTCAACAAAGGGTAATATCCGGAAACCTCCTCGGATTCCATTGCCCAGCTATCTGTCACTTT
ATTGTGAAGATAGTGGAAAAGGAAGGTGGCTCCTACAAATGCCATCATTGCGATAAAGGAAAGGCCATCG
TTGAAGATGCCTCTGCCGACAGTGGTCCCAAAGATGGACCCCCACCCACGAGGAGCATCGTGGAAAAAGA
AGACGTTCCAACCACGTCTTCAAAGCAAGTGGATTGATGTGATATCTCCACTGACGTAAGGGATGACGCA
CAATCCCACTATCCTTCGCAAGACCCTTCCTCTATATAAGGAAGTTCATTTCATTTGGAGAGAACACGGG
GGACTCCTGCAGGATGGATCTGCGTCTAATTTTCGGTCCAACTTGCACAGGAAAGACGTCGACCGCGATA
CGTCTTGCCCAGCAGACTGGCCTTCCAGTCCTTTCGCTCGATCGGGTCCAATGCTGTCCTCAACTGTCAA
CCGGAAGCGGACGACCAACAGTGGAAGAACTGAAAGGAACGACCCGTCTATACCTTGAAGATCGGCCTCT
GGTGAAGGGTATCATCGCAGCCAAGCAAGCTCACGAAAGGCTGATCGGGGAAGTGTACAATTATGAGGCC
CACGGCGGGCTTATTCTTGAGGGAGGATCTATCTCGTTGCTCAGGTGCATGGCGCAAAGCAGTTATTGGA
GTACCGATTTTCGTTGGCATATTATTCGCCACAAGTTAGCAGACGAGGAGACATTCATGAACGCGGCCAA
GGCCAGAGTTAGGCAGATGTTGCGCCCTGCTGTAGGCCCATCTATTATTCAAGAGTTGGTTCATCTTTGG
AATGAGCCTCGGCTGAGGCCCATACTGAAAGAGATCGACGGATATCGATATGCCATGTTATTTGCTAGCC
AGAACCAGATCACACCCGATATGCTATTGCAGCTTGACCCAGATATGGAGGGTGAGTTGATTCATGGAAT
CGCTCAGGAGTATCTCATCCATGCGCGCCGGCAGGAGCAGGAATTCCCTCCAGTGAGCGTGGTCGCTTTC
GAAGGATTCGAAGGTCCACCGTTCGGAATGTGCTAGCTCGAGCCCTAGACTTGTCCATCTTCTGGATTGG
CCAAGTTAATTAATGTATGAAATAAAAGGATGCACACATAGTGACATGCTAATCACTATAATGTGGGCAT
CAAAGTTGTGTGTTATGTGTAATTACTAATTATCTGAATAAGAGAAAGAGATCATCCATATTTCTTATCC
TAAATGAATGTCACGTGTCTTTATAATTCTTTGATGAACCAGATGCATTTTATTAACCAATTCCATATAC
ATATAAATATTAATCATATATAATTAATATCAATTGGGTTAGCAAAACAAATCTAGTCTAGGTGTGTTTT
GCTAATTATTGGGGGATAGTGCAAAAAGAAATCTACGTTCTCAATAATTCAGATAGAAAACTTAATAAAG
TGAGATAATTTACATAGATTGCTTTTATCCTTTGATATATGTGAAACCATGCATGATATAAGGAAAATAG
ATAGAGAAATAATTTTTTACATCGTTGAATATGTAAACAATTTAATTCAAGAAGCTAGGAATATAAATAT
TGAGGAGTTTATGATTAGAGCTCAGTGACTAGCAGGTGATGAAAAGCCTTAGGGTCAGGTGGCACTTTTC
GGGGAAATGTGCGATGAACCCCTATTTGTTTATTTTTCTAAATACATTCAAATATGTATCCGCTAATGAG
ACAATAACCCTGATAAATGCTTCAATTATATTGAAAAAGGAAGAGTATGAGTATCCAACATTTCCGTGTC
GCCCTTATTCCCTTTTTTGCGGCCTTCTGCCTTCCTGTTTTTGCTCACCCAGAAACGCTGGTGAAAGTAA
AAGATGCTGAAGATCAGTTGGGTGCCCGAGTGGGTTACATTGAACTGGATCTCAACAGCGGCAAAATCTT
AGAGAGTTTTCGCCCCGAAGAACGCTTCCCAATGATGAGCACTTTCAAAGTTCTGCTATGTGGCGCGGTG
TTATCCCGTATTGATGCTGGGCAAGAGCAACTCGGTCGCCGCATACACTATTCTCAGAATGACTTGGTTG
AGTATTCACCAGTCACAGAAAAGCATCTTACGGATGGCATGACAGTAAGAGAATTATGTAGTGCTGCCAT
AACCATGAGTGATAACACTGCGGCCAACTTACTTCTGACAACGATTGGAGGACCGAAGGAGCTAACCGCT
TTTTTGCACAACATGGGGGATCATGTAACTCGCCTTGATCGTTGGGAACCGGAGCTGAATGAAGCCATAC
CAAACGACGAGCGTGACACCACGATGCCTGTAGCAATGGCAACAACTCTCCGCAAACTATTAACTGGCGA
ACTACTTACTCTTGCTTCACGCCAGCAACTCATTGACTGGATGGAGGCGGACAAAGTTGCAGGACCACTT
CTGCGCTCGGCACTTCCGGCTGGCTGGTTTATTGCTGATAAATCTGGAGCCGGTGAGCGTGGGTCTCGCG
GTATCATTGCAGCACTGGGGCCAGATGGTAAGCCCTCCCGTATCGTAGTTATCTACACGACGGGGAGTCA
GGCAACTATGGATGAACGAAATAGACAGATCGCTGAGATAGGTGCCTCACTGATTAAGCATTGGTAACTG
TCAGACGAAGGGAAATAAATAGTAGCCCGCCTGATGTGCGGGCTTTTTTTTGGTGGTGGTTACCAGTGTC
GCTTAGCTACCGTAGGTCCTCTTAGGCGGTCCGATTAGCGACATAGTCATCAATGCCTTGACGGCAAAAT
CCCTTAACGTGAGTTTTCGTTCCACTGAGCGTCAGACCCCGTAGAAAAGATCAAAGGATCTTCTTGAGAT
CCTTTTTTTCTGCGCGTAATCTGCTGCTTGCAAACAAAAAAACCACCGCTACCAGCGGTGGTTTGTTTGC
CGGATCAAGAGCTACTAACTCTTTTTCCGAAGGTAACTGGCTTCAGCAGAGCGCAGATACCAAATACTGT
TCTTCTAGTGTAGCCGTAGTTAGGCCACCACTTCAAGAACTCTGTAGCACCGCCTACATACCTCGCTCTG
CTAATCCTGTTACCAGTGGCTGCTGCCAGTGGCGATAAGTCGTGTCTTACCGGGTTGGACTCAAGACGAT
AGTTACCGGATAAGGCGCAGCGGTCGGGCTGAACGGGGGGTTCGTGCTCACAGCCCAGCTTGGAGCGAAC
GACCTACACCGAACTGAGATACCTACAGCGTGAGCTATGAGAAAGCGCCACGCTTCCCGAAGGGAGAAAG
GCGGACAGGTATCCGGTAAGCGGCAGGGTCGGAACAGGAGAGCGCACGAGGGAGCTTCCAGGGGGAAACG
CCTGGTATCTTTATAGTCCTGTCGGGTTTCGCCACCTCTGACTTGAGCGTCGATTTTTGTGATGCTCGTC
AGGGGGGCGGAGCCTATGGAAAAACGCCAGCAACGCGGCCTTTTTACGGTTCCTGGCCTTTTGCTGGCCT
TTTGCTCACATGTTCTTTCCTGCGTTATCCCCTGATTCTGTGGATAACCGTATTACCGCCTTTGAGTGAG
CTGATACCGCTCGCCGCAGCCGAACGACCGAGCGCAGCGAGTCAGTGAGCGAGGAAGCGGAAGAGCGCCC
ACCTGCAACGTCCCGGCGCGCCAGATTTGCCTTTTCAATTTCAGAAAGAATGCTAACCCACAGATGGTTA
GAGAGGCTTACGCAGCAGGTATCATCAAGACGATCTACCCGAGCAATAATCTCCAGGAAATCAAATACCT
TCCCAAGAAGGTTAAAGATGCAGTCAAAAGATTCAGGACTAACTGCATCAAGAACACAGAGAAAGATATA
TTTCTCAAGATCAGAAGTACTATTCCAGTATGGACGATTCAAGGCTTGCTTCACAAACCAAGGCAAGTAA
TAGAGATTGGAGTCTCTAAAAAGGTAGTTCCCACTGAATCAAAGGCCATGGAGTCAAAGATTCAAATAGA
GGACCTAACAGAACTCGCCGTAAAGACTGGCGAACAGTTCATACAGAGTCTCTTACGACTCAATGACAAG
AAGAAAATCTTCGTCAACATGGTGGAGCACGACACACTTGTCTACTCCAAAAATATCAAAGATACAGTCT
CAGAAGACCAAAGGGCAAT
Features (pLannotate 1.2.2; 6 found; start..end, strand, type, name):
      1..342     +  promoter       CaMV 35S promoter: strong constitutive promoter from cauliflower mosaic virus
    364..1080    +  CDS            izt: IPT_AGRT7 - Also known as ipt, tmr. Experimental evidence at protein level: Swiss-Prot protein existence level 1. Transfers dimethylallyl groups to AMP as part of the biosynthesis of cytokinin phytohormones. From Agrobacterium tumefaciens (strain T37).
   1696..1796    +  promoter       AmpR promoter: bla
   1797..2657    +  CDS            AmpR: β-lactamase; bla; confers resistance to ampicillin, carbenicillin, and related antibiotics
   2864..3452    +  rep_origin     ori: high-copy-number ColE1/pMB1/pBR322/pUC origin of replication
   3665..4147    +  CDS            IBMP_CAMVB (fragment): Experimental evidence at protein level: Swiss-Prot protein existence level 1. Enhances the ribosomal termination-reinitiation event leading to the translation of major open reading frames on the polycistronic viral RNAs. From Cauliflower mosaic virus (strain Bari 1) (CaMV).
