[The description below was written by a language model from this plasmid's Addgene catalogue record and pLannotate feature annotations shown in this document.]
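Description:
pMM112 is a small (about 4.1 kb) plant expression plasmid built on the pMOD_D4800EC backbone, carrying a single transcription unit described in the record as 35S::IPT::pinII terminator. It is propagated in E. coli as a high-copy plasmid from a ColE1/pUC-type origin and is selected with ampicillin through a β-lactamase gene driven by its native bla promoter. No plant selectable marker, T-DNA borders or Agrobacterium-compatible origin appear in the feature table, so as annotated it looks like a module or intermediate expression cassette vector rather than a finished binary vector, although the record does not say how it is delivered to plants.

The payload is a codon-optimized coding sequence for isopentenyl transferase (IPT, also known as tmr or izt) from Agrobacterium tumefaciens. This enzyme transfers a dimethylallyl group to AMP, a step in the biosynthesis of cytokinin phytohormones. Expression is driven by the strong constitutive cauliflower mosaic virus 35S promoter. The plasmid is circular, so the CaMV-derived fragment annotated at the end of the sequence (matched to a viral protein fragment) lies directly upstream of the promoter. It most likely reflects extended 35S upstream sequence rather than an intended coding region. The pinII terminator named in the purpose field was not picked up by the automated annotation, but it would be expected in the unannotated stretch downstream of the IPT coding sequence.

The associated publication concerns plant gene editing through de novo induction of meristems, which is consistent with using constitutive IPT expression as a cytokinin-producing developmental regulator to promote shoot or meristem formation in plant tissue.
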