Addgene plasmid #127229: pMM112
Purpose: 35S::IPT::pinII terminator
Depositing lab: Daniel Voytas. Depositing organization: University of Minnesota. Publication: Plant gene editing through de novo induction of meristems. Maher MF, Nasti RA, Vollbrecht M, Starker CG, Clark MD, Voytas DF. Nat Biotechnol. 2019 Dec 16. pii: 10.1038/s41587-019-0337-2. doi: 10.1038/s41587-019-0337-2. PubMed 31844292.
Backbone
  Vector backbone: pMOD_D4800EC
  Backbone manufacturer: Cambia
  Vector type: Plant Expression
Growth in bacteria
  Bacterial resistance: Ampicillin, 100 μg/mL
  Growth temperature: 37°C
  Growth strain: DH5alpha
  Copy number: High Copy
Gene/Insert
  Gene/Insert name: IPT
  Species: A. tumefaciens
  Mutation: codon optimized CDSs
  Cloning method: Restriction Enzyme; 5′ cloning site unknown (unknown if destroyed); 3′ cloning site unknown (unknown if destroyed)
Terms and licenses: Academic/Nonprofit Terms; Industry Terms: Not Available to Industry
How to cite: pMM112 was a gift from Daniel Voytas (Addgene plasmid # 127229 ; http://n2t.net/addgene:127229 ; RRID:Addgene_127229)
